Addgene plasmid #48332: CAG-Flex-TCB
Purpose: Cre-dependant TVA-mCherry fusion
Depositing lab: Liqun Luo. Depositing organization: Stanford University. Publication: Dissecting local circuits: parvalbumin interneurons underlie broad feedback control of olfactory bulb output. Miyamichi K, Shlomai-Fuchs Y, Shu M, Weissbourd BC, Luo L, Mizrahi A. Neuron. 2013 Dec 4;80(5):1232-45. doi: 10.1016/j.neuron.2013.08.027. Epub 2013 Nov 14. PubMed 24239125.
Backbone
  Vector backbone: pAAV
  Backbone size w/o insert (bp): 6000
  Total vector size (bp): 7234
  Modifications to backbone: lox2272(c)-loxP(c)-SalI-AscI-lox2272-loxP cassette was inserted between CAG promoter and WPRE-hGHpA.
  Vector type: Mammalian Expression, AAV
Growth in bacteria
  Bacterial resistance: Ampicillin, 100 μg/mL
  Growth temperature: 37°C
  Growth strain: NEB Stable
  Copy number: Unknown
Gene/Insert
  Gene/Insert name: TVA receptor mCherry
  Insert size (bp): 1150
  Promoter: CAG
  Tag / fusion protein: mCherry fusion to TVA receptor
  Cloning method: Restriction Enzyme; 5′ cloning site Sal1 (not destroyed); 3′ cloning site Asc1 (not destroyed)
  Sequencing primers: 5′ TriEXUP.5; 3′ pWPTRev
Resource information
  A portion of this plasmid was derived from a plasmid made by: Modified after a construct received from the Uchida lab at Harvard
Terms and licenses: Academic/Nonprofit Terms; Industry Terms: Not Available to Industry
How to cite: CAG-Flex-TCB was a gift from Liqun Luo (Addgene plasmid # 48332 ; http://n2t.net/addgene:48332 ; RRID:Addgene_48332)
