[The description below was written by a language model from this plasmid's Addgene catalogue record and pLannotate feature annotations shown in this document.]
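Description:
CAG-Flex-TCB is an adeno-associated virus transfer plasmid built on a pAAV backbone (about 7.2 kb in total) for Cre-dependent expression of a TVA receptor–mCherry fusion in mammalian cells. The expression cassette lies between two AAV2 inverted terminal repeats, which allow it to be packaged into recombinant AAV particles. In bacteria the plasmid replicates from a high-copy ColE1/pUC-type origin and is selected with ampicillin through the β-lactamase gene. The backbone also carries an M13 phage origin and small remnants of the pBR322 bom and rop regions.

Transcription is driven by the CAG promoter, annotated here as the CMV enhancer, the chicken β-actin promoter and a chimeric β-actin/β-globin intron. Downstream sits a FLEX (double-inverted) switch. One lox2272 and one loxP site lie on the reverse strand upstream of the insert, and a matching pair lies on the forward strand downstream, with SalI and AscI cloning sites in between. The insert, a TVA coding fragment (matched to the quail receptor for subgroup A Rous sarcoma virus) fused to mCherry, is placed in the antisense orientation, so no functional protein is made without Cre. Cre recombination between the incompatible lox pairs inverts the cassette and then excises one site of each pair, locking the fusion in the sense orientation under CAG. A WPRE and the human growth hormone polyadenylation signal then enhance transcript processing and expression.

TVA makes cells susceptible to EnvA-pseudotyped viruses, and mCherry marks the cells that express it. The associated publication concerns dissection of local circuits in the olfactory bulb, which is consistent with using this vector to define Cre-expressing starter neurons for viral circuit tracing.
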