Features (pLannotate 1.2.2; 20 found; start..end, strand, type, name):
      1..141     -  repeat_region  AAV2 ITR: inverted terminal repeat of adeno-associated virus serotype 2 inverted
    231..534     +  enhancer       CMV enhancer: human cytomegalovirus immediate early enhancer
    536..813     +  promoter       chicken β-actin promoter: No description available
    815..1832    +  intron         chimeric intron: chimera between introns from chicken β-actin and rabbit β-globin
   1912..1945    -  protein_bind   lox2272: Cre-mediated recombination occurs in the 8-bp core sequence (GGATACTT). lox2272 sites are compatible with each other, but incompatible with loxP or loxN sites (Lee and Saito, 1988). Cre recombinase
   2008..2041    -  protein_bind   loxP: Cre-mediated recombination occurs in the 8-bp core sequence (GCATACAT). Cre recombinase
   2049..2756    -  CDS            mCherry: monomeric derivative of DsRed fluorescent protein (Shaner et al., 2004) mammalian codon-optimized
   2765..3193    -  CDS            RSVR_COTJA (fragment): Experimental evidence at protein level: Swiss-Prot protein existence level 1. Responsible for susceptibility to the retrovirus subgroup A Rous sarcoma virus. From Coturnix japonica (Japanese quail) (Coturnix coturnix japonica).
   3206..3239    +  protein_bind   lox2272: Cre-mediated recombination occurs in the 8-bp core sequence (GGATACTT). lox2272 sites are compatible with each other, but incompatible with loxP or loxN sites (Lee and Saito, 1988). Cre recombinase
   3310..3343    +  protein_bind   loxP: Cre-mediated recombination occurs in the 8-bp core sequence (GCATACAT). Cre recombinase
   3367..3955    +  misc_feature   WPRE: woodchuck hepatitis virus posttranscriptional regulatory element
   3979..4455    +  polyA_signal   hGH poly(A) signal: human growth hormone polyadenylation signal
   4501..4641    +  repeat_region  AAV2 ITR: inverted terminal repeat of adeno-associated virus serotype 2 inverted
   4646..4697    -  misc_feature   bom (fragment): basis of mobility region from pBR322
   4716..5096    +  rep_origin     M13 ori (sequence partly withheld): M13 bacteriophage origin of replication; arrow indicates direction of (+) strand synthesis
   5172..5221    -  misc_feature   bom (fragment): basis of mobility region from pBR322
   5323..5358    -  CDS            rop (fragment): Rop protein, which maintains plasmids at low copy number; rop
   5453..5557    +  promoter       AmpR promoter: bla
   5558..6418    +  CDS            AmpR: β-lactamase; bla; confers resistance to ampicillin, carbenicillin, and related antibiotics
   6589..7177    +  rep_origin     ori: high-copy-number ColE1/pMB1/pBR322/pUC origin of replication
>Addgene plasmid #48332 | CAG-Flex-TCB | depositor full sequence | sequence record 160967 | CAG-Flex-TCB sequence 7238 bps
CCTGCAGGCAGCTGCGCGCTCGCTCGCTCACTGAGGCCGCCCGGGCAAAGCCCGGGCGTCGGGCGACCTT
TGGTCGCCCGGCCTCAGTGAGCGAGCGAGCGCGCAGAGAGGGAGTGGCCAACTCCATCACTAGGGGTTCC
TGCGGCCGCACGCGTAATTCCCGGGGAATCTAGTTATTAATAGTAATCAATTACGGGGTCATTAGTTCAT
AGCCCATATATGGAGTTCCGCGTTACATAACTTACGGTAAATGGCCCGCCTGGCTGACCGCCCAACGACC
CCCGCCCATTGACGTCAATAATGACGTATGTTCCCATAGTAACGCCAATAGGGACTTTCCATTGACGTCA
ATGGGTGGAGTATTTACGGTAAACTGCCCACTTGGCAGTACATCAAGTGTATCATATGCCAAGTACGCCC
CCTATTGACGTCAATGACGGTAAATGGCCCGCCTGGCATTATGCCCAGTACATGACCTTATGGGACTTTC
CTACTTGGCAGTACATCTACGTATTAGTCATCGCTATTACCATGGTCGAGGTGAGCCCCACGTTCTGCTT
CACTCTCCCCATCTCCCCCCCCTCCCCACCCCCAATTTTGTATTTATTTATTTTTTAATTATTTTGTGCA
GCGATGGGGGCGGGGGGGGGGGGGGGGCGCGCGCCAGGCGGGGCGGGGCGGGGCGAGGGGCGGGGCGGGG
CGAGGCGGAGAGGTGCGGCGGCAGCCAATCAGAGCGGCGCGCTCCGAAAGTTTCCTTTTATGGCGAGGCG
GCGGCGGCGGCGGCCCTATAAAAAGCGAAGCGCGCGGCGGGCGGGGAGTCGCTGCGACGCTGCCTTCGCC
CCGTGCCCCGCTCCGCCGCCGCCTCGCGCCGCCCGCCCCGGCTCTGACTGACCGCGTTACTCCCACAGGT
GAGCGGGCGGGACGGCCCTTCTCCTCCGGGCTGTAATTAGCGCTTGGTTTAATGACGGCTTGTTTCTTTT
CTGTGGCTGCGTGAAAGCCTTGAGGGGCTCCGGGAGGGCCCTTTGTGCGGGGGGAGCGGCTCGGGGGGTG
CGTGCGTGTGTGTGTGCGTGGGGAGCGCCGCGTGCGGCTCCGCGCTGCCCGGCGGCTGTGAGCGCTGCGG
GCGCGGCGCGGGGCTTTGTGCGCTCCGCAGTGTGCGCGAGGGGAGCGCGGCCGGGGGCGGTGCCCCGCGG
TGCGGGGGGGGCTGCGAGGGGAACAAAGGCTGCGTGCGGGGTGTGTGCGTGGGGGGGTGAGCAGGGGGTG
TGGGCGCGTCGGTCGGGCTGCAACCCCCCCTGCACCCCCCTCCCCGAGTTGCTGAGCACGGCCCGGCTTC
GGGTGCGGGGCTCCGTACGGGGCGTGGCGCGGGGCTCGCCGTGCCGGGCGGGGGGTGGCGGCAGGTGGGG
GTGCCGGGCGGGGCGGGGCCGCCTCGGGCCGGGGAGGGCTCGGGGGAGGGGCGCGGCGGCCCCCGGAGCG
CCGGCGGCTGTCGAGGCGCGGCGAGCCGCAGCCATTGCCTTTTATGGTAATCGTGCGAGAGGGCGCAGGG
ACTTCCTTTGTCCCAAATCTGTGCGGAGCCGAAATCTGGGAGGCGCCGCCGCACCCCCTCTAGCGGGCGC
GGGGCGAAGCGGTGCGGCGCCGGCAGGAAGGAAATGGGCGGGGAGGGCCTTCGTGCGTCGCCGCGCCGCC
GTCCCCTTCTCCCTCTCCAGCCTCGGGGCTGTCCGCGGGGGGACGGCTGCCTTCGGGGGGGACGGGGCAG
GGCGGGGTTCGGCTTCTGGCGTGTGACCGGCGGCTCTAGAGCCTCTGCTAACCATGTTCATGCCTTCTTC
TTTTTCCTACAGCTCCTGGGCAACGTGCTGGTTATTGTGCTGTCTCATCATTTTGGCAAAGAATTGATTT
GATACCGCGGGCCCGGCCGGGATAACTTCGTATAAAGTATCCTATACGAAGTTATATCAAAATAGGAAGA
CCAATGCTTCACCATCGACCCGAATTGCCAAGCATCACCATCGACACATAACTTCGTATAATGTATGCTA
TACGAAGTTATGTCGACTTACTTGTACAGCTCGTCCATGCCGCCGGTGGAGTGGCGGCCCTCGGCGCGTT
CGTACTGTTCCACGATGGTGTAGTCCTCGTTGTGGGAGGTGATGTCCAACTTGATGTTGACGTTGTAGGC
GCCGGGCAGCTGCACGGGCTTCTTGGCCTTGTAGGTGGTCTTGACCTCAGCGTCGTAGTGGCCGCCGTCC
TTCAGCTTCAGCCTCTGCTTGATCTCGCCCTTCAGGGCGCCGTCCTCGGGGTACATCCGCTCGGAGGAGG
CCTCCCAGCCCATGGTCTTCTTCTGCATTACGGGGCCGTCGGAGGGGAAGTTGGTGCCGCGCAGCTTCAC
CTTGTAGATGAACTCGCCGTCCTGCAGGGAGGAGTCCTGGGTCACGGTCACCACGCCGCCGTCCTCGAAG
TTCATCACGCGCTCCCACTTGAAGCCCTCGGGGAAGGACAGCTTCAAGTAGTCGGGGATGTCGGCGGGGT
GCTTCACGTAGGCCTTGGAGCCGTACATGAACTGAGGGGACAGGATGTCCCAGGCGAAGGGCAGGGGGCC
ACCCTTGGTCACCTTCAGCTTGGCGGTCTGGGTGCCCTCGTAGGGGCGGCCCTCGCCCTCGCCCTCGATC
TCGAACTCGTGGCCGTTCACGGAGCCCTCCATGTGCACCTTGAAGCGCATGAACTCCTTGATGATGGCCA
TGTTATCCTCCTCGCCCTTGCTCACCCCACCCCCCTTGGATGCGCTTTCAAGACTGAAGATGTCAGACCT
GCTTTTTGCTTTGGACTTCCCCCATGCAGCGATACCACCCACAGCTACCAGGCAGCACAGGAGCACTGCA
GTGATCAGCATCCACATGCGGCCGTGATTCCTGGCTGGCAGAGCACGTCCAGGAGCAGGGGCAGTGGGAG
CCTCTGTGCCGTTGTCCGTGGGCACCGCGGGGATCGCGCTGGTCCCGCAGCCCCACTCGTCCCGCCCGTC
GTCGCAGTCGGGGTGTCCGTCGCACAGCCAGTCCTGCGGGTAACACTCCCCGTGGGCACCGGGCGGCTCC
GAGCAGCGGAACTGACCGGGGGGGCAACGGGACAAAGAACCGTTACCGGACCCGTTACCGGTCACGTTAC
CGGGCAGCAGCAGCAGCAGCAGCGCGGGCAGCAGCCGCGCCATGGTGGCGCGCCTATAACTTCGTATAGG
ATACTTTATACGAAGTTATCATTGGGATTCTTCCTATTTTGATCCAAGCATCACCATCGACCCTCTAGTC
CAGATCTCACCATCGACCCATAACTTCGTATAGCATACATTATACGAAGTTATAAGCTTATATGCGGCCG
ATCGATAATCAACCTCTGGATTACAAAATTTGTGAAAGATTGACTGGTATTCTTAACTATGTTGCTCCTT
TTACGCTATGTGGATACGCTGCTTTAATGCCTTTGTATCATGCTATTGCTTCCCGTATGGCTTTCATTTT
CTCCTCCTTGTATAAATCCTGGTTGCTGTCTCTTTATGAGGAGTTGTGGCCCGTTGTCAGGCAACGTGGC
GTGGTGTGCACTGTGTTTGCTGACGCAACCCCCACTGGTTGGGGCATTGCCACCACCTGTCAGCTCCTTT
CCGGGACTTTCGCTTTCCCCCTCCCTATTGCCACGGCGGAACTCATCGCCGCCTGCCTTGCCCGCTGCTG
GACAGGGGCTCGGCTGTTGGGCACTGACAATTCCGTGGTGTTGTCGGGGAAATCATCGTCCTTTCCTTGG
CTGCTCGCCTGTGTTGCCACCTGGATTCTGCGCGGGACGTCCTTCTGCTACGTCCCTTCGGCCCTCAATC
CAGCGGACCTTCCTTCCCGCGGCCTGCTGCCGGCTCTGCGGCCTCTTCCGCGTCTTCGCCTTCGCCCTCA
GACGAGTCGGATCTCCCTTTGGGCCGCCTCCCCGCATCGATACCGTAGATCGATCTACGGGTGGCATCCC
TGTGACCCCTCCCCAGTGCCTCTCCTGGCCCTGGAAGTTGCCACTCCAGTGCCCACCAGCCTTGTCCTAA
TAAAATTAAGTTGCATCATTTTGTCTGACTAGGTGTCCTTCTATAATATTATGGGGTGGAGGGGGGTGGT
ATGGAGCAAGGGGCAAGTTGGGAAGACAACCTGTAGGGCCTGCGGGGTCTATTGGGAACCAAGCTGGAGT
GCAGTGGCACAATCTTGGCTCACTGCAATCTCCGCCTCCTGGGTTCAAGCGATTCTCCTGCCTCAGCCTC
CCGAGTTGTTGGGATTCCAGGCATGCATGACCAGGCTCAGCTAATTTTTGTTTTTTTGGTAGAGACGGGG
TTTCACCATATTGGCCAGGCTGGTCTCCAACTCCTAATCTCAGGTGATCTACCCACCTTGGCCTCCCAAA
TTGCTGGGATTACAGGCGTGAACCACTGCTCCCTTCCCTGTCCTTCTGATTTTGTAGGTAACCACGTGCG
GACCGAACTAGTGCGGCCGCAGGAACCCCTAGTGATGGAGTTGGCCACTCCCTCTCTGCGCGCTCGCTCG
CTCACTGAGGCCGGGCGACCAAAGGTCGCCCGACGCCCGGGCTTTGCCCGGGCGGCCTCAGTGAGCGAGC
GAGCGCGCAGCTGCCTGCAGGGGCGCCTGATGCGGTATTTTCTCCTTACGCATCTGTGCGGTATTTCACA
CCGCATA
[142 nt withheld, positions 4698-4839]
C
[141 nt withheld, positions 4841-4981]
CCTTTGACGTTGGAGTCCACGTTCTTT
[37 nt withheld, positions 5009-5045]
ACCCTATCTCGGGCTATTCTTTTGATTTATAAGGGATTTTGCCGATTTCGGCCTATTGGTTAAAAAATGA
GCTGATTTAACAAAAATTTAACGCGAATTTTAACAAAATATTAACGTTTACAATTTTATGGTGCACTCTC
AGTACAATCTGCTCTGATGCCGCATAGTTAAGCCAGCCCCGACACCCGCCAACACCCGCTGACGCGCCCT
GACGGGCTTGTCTGCTCCCGGCATCCGCTTACAGACAAGCTGTGACCGTCTCCGGGAGCTGCATGTGTCA
GAGGTTTTCACCGTCATCACCGAAACGCGCGAGACGAAAGGGCCTCGTGATACGCCTATTTTTATAGGTT
AATGTCATGATAATAATGGTTTCTTAGACGTCAGGTGGCACTTTTCGGGGAAATGTGCGCGGAACCCCTA
TTTGTTTATTTTTCTAAATACATTCAAATATGTATCCGCTCATGAGACAATAACCCTGATAAATGCTTCA
ATAATATTGAAAAAGGAAGAGTATGAGTATTCAACATTTCCGTGTCGCCCTTATTCCCTTTTTTGCGGCA
TTTTGCCTTCCTGTTTTTGCTCACCCAGAAACGCTGGTGAAAGTAAAAGATGCTGAAGATCAGTTGGGTG
CACGAGTGGGTTACATCGAACTGGATCTCAACAGCGGTAAGATCCTTGAGAGTTTTCGCCCCGAAGAACG
TTTTCCAATGATGAGCACTTTTAAAGTTCTGCTATGTGGCGCGGTATTATCCCGTATTGACGCCGGGCAA
GAGCAACTCGGTCGCCGCATACACTATTCTCAGAATGACTTGGTTGAGTACTCACCAGTCACAGAAAAGC
ATCTTACGGATGGCATGACAGTAAGAGAATTATGCAGTGCTGCCATAACCATGAGTGATAACACTGCGGC
CAACTTACTTCTGACAACGATCGGAGGACCGAAGGAGCTAACCGCTTTTTTGCACAACATGGGGGATCAT
GTAACTCGCCTTGATCGTTGGGAACCGGAGCTGAATGAAGCCATACCAAACGACGAGCGTGACACCACGA
TGCCTGTAGCAATGGCAACAACGTTGCGCAAACTATTAACTGGCGAACTACTTACTCTAGCTTCCCGGCA
ACAATTAATAGACTGGATGGAGGCGGATAAAGTTGCAGGACCACTTCTGCGCTCGGCCCTTCCGGCTGGC
TGGTTTATTGCTGATAAATCTGGAGCCGGTGAGCGTGGGTCTCGCGGTATCATTGCAGCACTGGGGCCAG
ATGGTAAGCCCTCCCGTATCGTAGTTATCTACACGACGGGGAGTCAGGCAACTATGGATGAACGAAATAG
ACAGATCGCTGAGATAGGTGCCTCACTGATTAAGCATTGGTAACTGTCAGACCAAGTTTACTCATATATA
CTTTAGATTGATTTAAAACTTCATTTTTAATTTAAAAGGATCTAGGTGAAGATCCTTTTTGATAATCTCA
TGACCAAAATCCCTTAACGTGAGTTTTCGTTCCACTGAGCGTCAGACCCCGTAGAAAAGATCAAAGGATC
TTCTTGAGATCCTTTTTTTCTGCGCGTAATCTGCTGCTTGCAAACAAAAAAACCACCGCTACCAGCGGTG
GTTTGTTTGCCGGATCAAGAGCTACCAACTCTTTTTCCGAAGGTAACTGGCTTCAGCAGAGCGCAGATAC
CAAATACTGTCCTTCTAGTGTAGCCGTAGTTAGGCCACCACTTCAAGAACTCTGTAGCACCGCCTACATA
CCTCGCTCTGCTAATCCTGTTACCAGTGGCTGCTGCCAGTGGCGATAAGTCGTGTCTTACCGGGTTGGAC
TCAAGACGATAGTTACCGGATAAGGCGCAGCGGTCGGGCTGAACGGGGGGTTCGTGCACACAGCCCAGCT
TGGAGCGAACGACCTACACCGAACTGAGATACCTACAGCGTGAGCTATGAGAAAGCGCCACGCTTCCCGA
AGGGAGAAAGGCGGACAGGTATCCGGTAAGCGGCAGGGTCGGAACAGGAGAGCGCACGAGGGAGCTTCCA
GGGGGAAACGCCTGGTATCTTTATAGTCCTGTCGGGTTTCGCCACCTCTGACTTGAGCGTCGATTTTTGT
GATGCTCGTCAGGGGGGCGGAGCCTATGGAAAAACGCCAGCAACGCGGCCTTTTTACGGTTCCTGGCCTT
TTGCTGGCCTTTTGCTCACATGT
