>Addgene plasmid #48332 | CAG-Flex-TCB | depositor partial sequence | sequence record 69905 | TriEXUP.5
ANGNNTTTGGANACCGCGGGCCCGGCCGGGATAACTTCGTATAAAGTATCCTATACGAAGTTATATCAAA
ATAGGAAGACCAATGCTTCACCATCGACCCGAATTGCCAAGCATCACCATCGACACATAACTTCGTATAA
TGTATGCTATACGAAGTTATGTCGACTTACTTGTACAGCTCGTCCATGCCGCCGGTGGAGTGGCGGCCCT
CGGCGCGTTCGTACTGTTCCACGATGGTGTAGTCCTCGTTGTGAGAGGTGATGTCCAACTTGATGTTGAC
GTTGTAGGCGCCGGGCAGCTGCACGGGCTTCTTGGCCTTGTAGGTGGTCTTGACCTCAGCGTCGTAGTGG
CCGCCGTCCTTCAGCTTCAGCCTCTGCTTGATCTCGCCCTTCAGGGCGCCGTCCTCGGGGTACATCCGCT
CGGAGGAGGCCTCCCAGCCCATGGTCTTCTTCTGCATTACGGGGCCGTCGGAGGGGAAGTTGGTGCCGCG
CAGCTTCACCTTGTAGATGAACTCGCCGTCCTGCAGGGAGGAGTCCTGGGTCACGGTCACCACGCCGCCG
TCCTCGAAGTTCATCACGCGCTCCCACTTGAAGCCCTCGGGGAAGGACAGCTTCAAGTAGTCGGGGATGT
CGGCGGGGTGCTTCACGTAGGCCTTGGAGCCGTACATGAACTGAGGGGACAGGATGTCCCAGGCGAAGGG
CAGGGGGCCACCCTTGGTCACCTTCAGCTTGGCGGTCTGGGTGCCCTCGTAGGGGCGGCCCTCGCCCTCG
CCCTCGATCTCGAACTCGTGGCCGTTCACGGAGCCCTCCATGTGCACCTTGAAGCGCATGAACTCCTTGA
TGATGGCCATGTTATCCTCCTCGCCCTTGCTCACCCCANCCCCCCTTGGATGCGCTTTCAAGAACTGAAG
ATGTCANACCTGCTTTTTGCTNGGGACTTCCCCATGCAGCGAATACCACCCNNNNNCTNCAGGCAGCNNA
GGAGCACTGCANNGATCAGN
