>Addgene plasmid #48332 | CAG-Flex-TCB | depositor partial sequence | sequence record 69906 | pDSRed3
NNTNNCNCNCCTTGCTCNCCCCACCCCCCTTGGATGCGCTTTCAAGACTGAAGATGTCAGACCTGCTTTT
TGCTTTGGACTTCCCCCATGCAGCGATACCACCCACAGCTACCAGGCAGCACAGGAGCACTGCAGTGATC
AGCATCCACATGCGGCCGTGATTCCTGGCTGGCAGAGCACGTCCAGGAGCAGGGGCAGTGGGAGCCTCTG
TGCCGTTGTCCGTGGGCACCGCGGGGATCGCGCTGGTCCCGCAGCCCCACTCGTCCCGCCCGTCGTCGCA
GTCGGGGTGTCCGTCGCACAGCCAGTCCTGCGGGTAACACTCCCCGTGGGCACCGGGCGGCTCCGAGCAG
CGGAACTGACCGGGGGGGCAACGGGACAAAGAACCGTTACCGGACCCGTTACCGGTCACGTTACCGGGCA
GCAGCAGCAGCAGCAGCGCGGGCAGCAGCCGCGCCATGGTGGCGCGCCTATAACTTCGTATAGGATACTT
TATACGAAGTTATCATTGGGATTCTTCCTATTTTGATCCAAGCATCACCATCGACCCTCTAGTCCAGATC
TCACCATCGACCCATAACTTCGTATAGCATACATTATACGAAGTTATAAGCTTATATGCGGCCGATCGAT
AATCAACCTCTGGATTACAAAATTTGTGAAAGATTGACTGGTATTCTTAACTATGTTGCTCCTTTTACGC
TATGTGGATACGCTGCTTTAATGCCTTTGTATCATGCTATTGCTTCCCGTATGGCTTTCATTTTCTCCTC
CTTGTATAAATCCTGGTTGCTGTCTCTTTATGAGGAGTTGTGGCCCGTTGTCAGCAACGTGGNGTGNGTG
CACTGTGTTTGCTGACGCAACCCCCACTGGTTGGGGCATTGCCACCACCTGTCAGCTCCTTTCCGGGANT
TTCGCTTTCCCCCTCCCTATTGCCACGGCNGANNCATCNNNNNNNNNNNNGCNGCTGGANAGGGCTCGNC
TNNGGNACNGANATNCNNNN
