>Addgene plasmid #48332 | CAG-Flex-TCB | depositor partial sequence | sequence record 69907 | PCMV5R
CNNNNNNNGATCTACGGTATCGATGCGGGGAGGCGGCCCAAAGGGAGATCCGACTCGTCTGAGGGCGAAG
GCGAAGACGCGGAAGAGGCCGCAGAGCCGGCAGCAGGCCGCGGGAAGGAAGGTCCGCTGGATTGAGGGCC
GAAGGGACGTAGCAGAAGGACGTCCCGCGCAGAATCCAGGTGGCAACACAGGCGAGCAGCCAAGGAAAGG
ACGATGATTTCCCCGACAACACCACGGAATTGTCAGTGCCCAACAGCCGAGCCCCTGTCCAGCAGCGGGC
AAGGCAGGCGGCGATGAGTTCCGCCGTGGCAATAGGGAGGGGGAAAGCGAAAGTCCCGGAAAGGAGCTGA
CAGGTGGTGGCAATGCCCCAACCAGTGGGGGTTGCGTCAGCAAACACAGTGCACACCACGCCACGTTGCC
TGACAACGGGCCACAACTCCTCATAAAGAGACAGCAACCAGGATTTATACAAGGAGGAGAAAATGAAAGC
CATACGGGAAGCAATAGCATGATACAAAGGCATTAAAGCAGCGTATCCACATAGCGTAAAAGGAGCAACA
TAGTTAAGAATACCAGTCAATCTTTCACAAATTTTGTAATCCAGAGGTTGATTATCGATCGGCCGCATAT
AAGCTTATAACTTCGTATAATGTATGCTATACGAAGTTATGGGTCGATGGTGAGATCTGGACTAGAGGGT
CGATGGTGATGCTTGGATCAAAATAGGAAGAATCCCAATGATAACTTCGTATAAAGTATCCTATACGAAG
TTATAGGCGCGCCACCATGGCGCGGCTGCTGCCCGCGCTGCTGCTGCTGCTGCTGCCCGGTAACGTGACC
GGTAACGGGTCCGGTAACGGTTCTTTGTCCCGTTGCCCCCCCGGTCAGTTCCGCTGCTCGGANCCGCCCG
GNGCCCACGGGGGAGTGNTACCCGCNGGACTGGCTNNNCGACGGGANNNCCCCGNCTGCGACGACGGGCG
GNNCNANTGNNNCNNNNGGN
