>Addgene plasmid #48332 | CAG-Flex-TCB | depositor partial sequence | sequence record 69908 | pWPTRev
GGCACNTANGNTTANNATACCAGTCAATCTTTCACAAATTTTGTAATCCAGAGGTTGATTATCGATCGGC
CGCATATAAGCTTATAACTTCGTATAATGTATGCTATACGAAGTTATGGGTCGATGGTGAGATCTGGACT
AGAGGGTCGATGGTGATGCTTGGATCAAAATAGGAAGAATCCCAATGATAACTTCGTATAAAGTATCCTA
TACGAAGTTATAGGCGCGCCACCATGGCGCGGCTGCTGCCCGCGCTGCTGCTGCTGCTGCTGCCCGGTAA
CGTGACCGGTAACGGGTCCGGTAACGGTTCTTTGTCCCGTTGCCCCCCCGGTCAGTTCCGCTGCTCGGAG
CCGCCCGGTGCCCACGGGGAGTGTTACCCGCAGGACTGGCTGTGCGACGGACACCCCGACTGCGACGACG
GGCGGGACGAGTGGGGCTGCGGGACCAGCGCGATCCCCGCGGTGCCCACGGACAACGGCACAGAGGCTCC
CACTGCCCCTGCTCCTGGACGTGCTCTGCCAGCCAGGAATCACGGCCGCATGTGGATGCTGATCACTGCA
GTGCTCCTGTGCTGCCTGGTAGCTGTGGGTGGTATCGCTGCATGGGGGAAGTCCAAAGCAAAAAGCAGGT
CTGACATCTTCAGTCTTGAAAGCGCATCCAAGGGGGGTGGGGTGAGCAAGGGCGAGGAGGATAACATGGC
CATCATCNNNNNNNNNNNNNGCGCTTCAAGGTGCACATGGAGGGCTCCGTGAACGGCCACGAGTTCGAGA
TCGAGGGCGAGGGCGAGGGCCGCCCCTACGAGGGCACCCAGACCGCCAAGCTGAANGTGACCAAGGNGGC
CCCCTGCCCNTCGCCTGGGACATCCTGTCCCCTCANTTCATGTACGGCTCCAAGGCNNACNTGAAGCACC
CGCCGACNTCCCCGACTACTTGAAGCTGTCCTTCCCCGAGGGCTCAGTGGGAGCGCNNGATGACTNNAGA
NGNNNNNNNNACGNGACCAN
