>Addgene plasmid #48332 | CAG-Flex-TCB | addgene partial sequence | sequence record 75802 | pCAGGS5 5'-ggttcggcttctggcgtgtgacc-3'
TGCCTTCTTCTTTTTCCTACAGCTCCTGGGCAACGTGCTGGTTATTGTGCTGTCTCATCATTTTGGCAAA
GAATTGATTTGATACCGCGGGCCCGGCCGGGATAACTTCGTATAAAGTATCCTATACGAAGTTATATCAA
AATAGGAAGACCAATGCTTCACCATCGACCCGAATTGCCAAGCATCACCATCGACACATAACTTCGTATA
ATGTATGCTATACGAAGTTATGTCGACTTACTTGTACAGCTCGTCCATGCCGCCGGTGGAGTGGCGGCCC
TCGGCGCGTTCGTACTGTTCCACGATGGTGTAGTCCTCGTTGTGGGAGGTGATGTCCAACTTGATGTTGA
CGTTGTAGGCGCCGGGCAGCTGCACGGGCTTCTTGGCCTTGTAGGTGGTCTTGACCTCAGCGTCGTAGTG
GCCGCCGTCCTTCAGCTTCAGCCTCTGCTTGATCTCGCCCTTCAGGGCGCCGTCCTCGGGGTACATCCGC
TCGGAGGAGGCCTCCCAGCCCATGGTCTTCTTCTGCATTACGGGGCCGTCGGAGGGGAAGTTGGTGCCGC
GCAGCTTCACCTTGTAGATGAACTCGCCGTCCTGCAGGGAGGAGTCCTGGGTCACGGTCACCACGCCGCC
GTCCTCGAAGTTCATCACGCGCTCCCACTTGAAGCCCTCGGGGAAGGACAGCTTCAAGTAGTCGGGGATG
TCGGCGGGGTGCTTCACGTAGGCCTTGGAGCCGTACATGAACTGAGGGGACAGGATGTCCCAGGCGAAGG
GCAGGG
