>Addgene plasmid #48332 | CAG-Flex-TCB | addgene partial sequence | sequence record 132844 | WPRE-R 5'-CATAGCGTAAAAGGAGCAACA-3'
ATCCAGAGGTTGATTATCGATCGGCCGCATATAAGCTTATAACTTCGTATAATGTATGCTATACGAAGTT
ATGGGTCGATGGTGAGATCTGGACTAGAGGGTCGATGGTGATGCTTGGATCAAAATAGGAAGAATCCCAA
TGATAACTTCGTATAAAGTATCCTATACGAAGTTATAGGCGCGCCACCATGGCGCGGCTGCTGCCCGCGC
TGCTGCTGCTGCTGCTGCCCGGTAACGTGACCGGTAACGGGTCCGGTAACGGTTCTTTGTCCCGTTGCCC
CCCCGGTCAGTTCCGCTGCTCGGAGCCGCCCGGTGCCCACGGGGAGTGTTACCCGCAGGACTGGCTGTGC
GACGGACACCCCGACTGCGACGACGGGCGGGACGAGTGGGGCTGCGGGACCAGCGCGATCCCCGCGGTGC
CCACGGACAACGGCACAGAGGCTCCCACTGCCCCTGCTCCTGGACGTGCTCTGCCAGCCAGGAATCACGG
CCGCATGTGGATGCTGATCACTGCAGTGCTCCTGTGCTGCCTGGTAGCTGTGGGTGGTATCGCTGCATGG
GGGAAGTCCAAAGCAAAAAGCAGGTCTGACATCTTCAGTCTTGAAAGCGCATCCAAGGGGGGTGGGGTGA
GCAAGGGCGAGGAGGATAACATGGCCATCATCAAGGAGTTCATGCGCTTCAAGGTGCACATGGAGGGCTC
CGTGAACGGCCAC
