>Addgene plasmid #48332 | CAG-Flex-TCB | addgene partial sequence | sequence record 204997 | Addgene Partial NGS Result
GCCTCGGGCCGGGGAGGGCTCGGGGGAGGGGCGCGGCGGCCCCCGGAGCGCCGGCGGCTGTCGAGGCGCG
GCGAGCCGCAGCCATTGCCTTTTATGGTAATCGTGCGAGAGGGCGCAGGGACTTCCTTTGTCCCAAATCT
GTGCGGAGCCGAAATCTGGGAGGCGCCGCCGCACCCCCTCTAGCGGGCGCGGGGCGAAGCGGTGCGGCGC
CGGCAGGAAGGAAATGGGCGGGGAGGGCCTTCGTGCGTCGCCGCGCCGCCGTCCCCTTCTCCCTCTCCAG
CCTCGGGGCTGTCCGCGGGGGGACGGCTGCCTTCGGGGGGGACGGGGCAGGGCGGGGTTCGGCTTCTGGC
GTGTGACCGGCGGCTCTAGAGCCTCTGCTAACCATGTTCATGCCTTCTTCTTTTTCCTACAGCTCCTGGG
CAACGTGCTGGTTATTGTGCTGTCTCATCATTTTGGCAAAGAATTGATTTGATACCGCGGGCCCGGCCGG
GATAACTTCGTATAAAGTATCCTATACGAAGTTATATCAAAATAGGAAGACCAATGCTTCACCATCGACC
CGAATTGCCAAGCATCACCATCGACACATAACTTCGTATAATGTATGCTATACGAAGTTATGTCGACTTA
CTTGTACAGCTCGTCCATGCCGCCGGTGGAGTGGCGGCCCTCGGCGCGTTCGTACTGTTCCACGATGGTG
TAGTCCTCGTTGTGGGAGGTGATGTCCAACTTGATGTTGACGTTGTAGGCGCCGGGCAGCTGCACGGGCT
TCTTGGCCTTGTAGGTGGTCTTGACCTCAGCGTCGTAGTGGCCGCCGTCCTTCAGCTTCAGCCTCTGCTT
GATCTCGCCCTTCAGGGCGCCGTCCTCGGGGTACATCCGCTCGGAGGAGGCCTCCCAGCCCATGGTCTTC
TTCTGCATTACGGGGCCGTCGGAGGGGAAGTTGGTGCCGCGCAGCTTCACCTTGTAGATGAACTCGCCGT
CCTGCAGGGAGGAGTCCTGGGTCACGGTCACCACGCCGCCGTCCTCGAAGTTCATCACGCGCTCCCACTT
GAAGCCCTCGGGGAAGGACAGCTTCAAGTAGTCGGGGATGTCGGCGGGGTGCTTCACGTAGGCCTTGGAG
CCGTACATGAACTGAGGGGACAGGATGTCCCAGGCGAAGGGCAGGGGGCCACCCTTGGTCACCTTCAGCT
TGGCGGTCTGGGTGCCCTCGTAGGGGCGGCCCTCGCCCTCGCCCTCGATCTCGAACTCGTGGCCGTTCAC
GGAGCCCTCCATGTGCACCTTGAAGCGCATGAACTCCTTGATGATGGCCATGTTATCCTCCTCGCCCTTG
CTCACCCCACCCCCCTTGGATGCGCTTTCAAGACTGAAGATGTCAGACCTGCTTTTTGCTTTGGACTTCC
CCCATGCAGCGATACCACCCACAGCTACCAGGCAGCACAGGAGCACTGCAGTGATCAGCATCCACATGCG
GCCGTGATTCCTGGCTGGCAGAGCACGTCCAGGAGCAGGGGCAGTGGGAGCCTCTGTGCCGTTGTCCGTG
GGCACCGCGGGGATCGCGCTGGTCCCGCAGCCCCACTCGTCCCGCCCGTCGTCGCAGTCGGGGTGTCCGT
CGCACAGCCAGTCCTGCGGGTAACACTCCCCGTGGGCACCGGGCGGCTCCGAGCAGCGGAACTGACCGGG
GGGGCAACGGGACAAAGAACCGTTACCGGACCCGTTACCGGTCACGTTACCGGGCAGCAGCAGCAGCAGC
AGCGCGGGCAGCAGCCGCGCCATGGTGGCGCGCCTATAACTTCGTATAGGATACTTTATACGAAGTTATC
ATTGGGATTCTTCCTATTTTGATCCAAGCATCACCATCGACCCTCTAGTCCAGATCTCACCATCGACCCA
TAACTTCGTATAGCATACATTATACGAAGTTATAAGCTTATATGCGGCCGATCGATAATCAACCTCTGGA
TTACAAAATTTGTGAAAGATTGACTGGTATTCTTAACTATGTTGCTCCTTTTACGCTATGTGGATACGCT
GCTTTAATGCCTTTGTATCATGCTATTGCTTCCCGTATGGCTTTCATTTTCTCCTCCTTGTATAAATCCT
GGTTGCTGTCTCTTTATGAGGAGTTGTGGCCCGTTGTCAGGCAACGTGGCGTGGTGTGCACTGTGTTTGC
TGACGCAACCCCCACTGGTTGGGGCATTGCCACCACCTGTCAGCTCCTTTCCGGGACTTTCGCTTTCCCC
CTCCCTATTGCCACGGCGGAACTCATCGCCGCCTGCCTTGCCCGCTGCTGGACAGGGGCTCGGCTGTTGG
GCACTGACAATTCCGTGGTGTTGTCGGGGAAATCATCGTCCTTTCCTTGGCTGCTCGCCTGTGTTGCCAC
CTGGATTCTGCGCGGGACGTCCTTCTGCTACGTCCCTTCGGCCCTCAATCCAGCGGACCTTCCTTCCCGC
GGCCTGCTGCCGGCTCTGCGGCCTCTTCCGCGTCTTCGCCTTCGCCCTCAGACGAGTCGGATCTCCCTTT
GGGCCGCCTCCCCGCATCGATACCGTAGATCGATCTACGGGTGGCATCCCTGTGACCCCTCCCCAGTGCC
TCTCCTGGCCCTGGAAGTTGCCACTCCAGTGCCCACCAGCCTTGTCCTAATAAAATTAAGTTGCATCATT
TTGTCTGACTAGGTGTCCTTCTATAATATTATGGGGTGGAGGGGGGTGGTATGGAGCAAGGGGCAAGTTG
GGAAGACAACCTGTAGGGCCTGCGGGGTCTATTGGGAACCAAGCTGGAGTGCAGTGGCACAATCTTGGCT
CACTGCAATCTCCGCCTCCTGGGTTCAAGCGATTCTCCTGCCTCAGCCTCCCGAGTTGTTGGGATTCCAG
GCATGCATGACCAGGCTCAGCTAATTTTTGTTTTTTTGGTAGAGACGGGGTTTCACCATATTGGCCAGGC
TGGTCTCCAACTCCTAATCTCAGGTGATCTACCCACCTTGGCCTCCCAAATTGCTGGGATTACAGGCGTG
AACCACTGCTCCCTTCCCTGTCCTTCTGATTTTGTAGGTAACCACGTGCGGACCGAACTAGTGCGGCCGC
AGGAACCCCTAGTGATGGAGTTGGCCACTCCCTCTCTGCGCGCTCGCTCGCTCACTGAGGCCGGGCGACC
AAAGGTCGCCCGACGCCCGGGCTTTGCCCGGGCGGCCTCAGTGAGCGAGCGAGCGCGCAGCTGCCTGCAG
GGGCGCCTGATGCGGTATTTTCTCCTTACGCATCTGTGCGGTATTTCACACCGCATA
[95 nt withheld, positions 3278-3372]
T
[46 nt withheld, positions 3374-3419]
C
[141 nt withheld, positions 3421-3561]
CCTTTGACGTTGGAGTCCACGTTCTTT
[37 nt withheld, positions 3589-3625]
ACTCTATCTCGGGCTATTCTTTTGATTTATAAGGGATTTTGCCGATTTCGGTCTATTGGTTAAAAAATGA
GCTGATTTAACAAAAATTTAACGCGAATTTTAACAAAATATTAACGTTTACAATTTTATGGTGCACTCTC
AGTACAATCTGCTCTGATGCCGCATAGTTAAGCCAGCCCCGACACCCGCCAACACCCGCTGACGCGCCCT
GACGGGCTTGTCTGCTCCCGGCATCCGCTTACAGACAAGCTGTGACCGTCTCCGGGAGCTGCATGTGTCA
GAGGTTTTCACCGTCATCACCGAAACGCGCGAGACGAAAGGGCCTCGTGATACGCCTATTTTTATAGGTT
AATGTCATGATAATAATGGTTTCTTAGACGTCAGGTGGCACTTTTCGGGGAAATGTGCGCGGAACCCCTA
TTTGTTTATTTTTCTAAATACATTCAAATATGTATCCGCTCATGAGACAATAACCCTGATAAATGCTTCA
ATAATATTGAAAAAGGAAGAGTATGAGTATTCAACATTTCCGTGTCGCCCTTATTCCCTTTTTTGCGGCA
TTTTGCCTTCCTGTTTTTGCTCACCCAGAAACGCTGGTGAAAGTAAAAGATGCTGAAGATCAGTTGGGTG
CACGAGTGGGTTACATCGAACTGGATCTCAACAGCGGTAAGATCCTTGAGAGTTTTCGCCCCGAAGAACG
TTTTCCAATGATGAGCACTTTTAAAGTTCTGCTATGTGGCGCGGTATTATCCCGTATTGACGCCGGGCAA
GAGCAACTCGGTCGCCGCATACACTATTCTCAGAATGACTTGGTTGAGTACTCACCAGTCACAGAAAAGC
ATCTTACGGATGGCATGACAGTAAGAGAATTATGCAGTGCTGCCATAACCATGAGTGATAACACTGCGGC
CAACTTACTTCTGACAACGATCGGAGGACCGAAGGAGCTAACCGCTTTTTTGCACAACATGGGGGATCAT
GTAACTCGCCTTGATCGTTGGGAACCGGAGCTGAATGAAGCCATACCAAACGACGAGCGTGACACCACGA
TGCCTGTAGCAATGGCAACAACGTTGCGCAAACTATTAACTGGCGAACTACTTACTCTAGCTTCCCGGCA
ACAATTAATAGACTGGATGGAGGCGGATAAAGTTGCAGGACCACTTCTGCGCTCGGCCCTTCCGGCTGGC
TGGTTTATTGCTGATAAATCTGGAGCCGGTGAGCGTGGGTCTCGCGGTATCATTGCAGCACTGGGGCCAG
ATGGTAAGCCCTCCCGTATCGTAGTTATCTACACGACGGGGAGTCAGGCAACTATGGATGAACGAAATAG
ACAGATCGCTGAGATAGGTGCCTCACTGATTAAGCATTGGTAACTGTCAGACCAAGTTTACTCATATATA
CTTTAGATTGATTTAAAACTTCATTTTTAATTTAAAAGGATCTAGGTGAAGATCCTTTTTGATAATCTCA
TGACCAAAATCCCTTAACGTGAGTTTTCGTTCCACTGAGCGTCAGACCCCGTAGAAAAGATCAAAGGATC
TTCTTGAGATCCTTTTTTTCTGCGCGTAATCTGCTGCTTGCAAACAAAAAAACCACCGCTACCAGCGGTG
GTTTGTTTGCCGGATCAAGAGCTACCAACTCTTTTTCCGAAGGTAACTGGCTTCAGCAGAGCGCAGATAC
CAAATACTGTTCTTCTAGTGTAGCCGTAGTTAGGCCACCACTTCAAGAACTCTGTAGCACCGCCTACATA
CCTCGCTCTGCTAATCCTGTTACCAGTGGCTGCTGCCAGTGGCGATAAGTCGTGTCTTACCGGGTTGGAC
TCAAGACGATAGTTACCGGATAAGGCGCAGCGGTCGGGCTGAACGGGGGGTTCGTGCACACAGCCCAGCT
TGGAGCGAACGACCTACACCGAACTGAGATACCTACAGCGTGAGCTATGAGAAAGCGCCACGCTTCCCGA
AGGGAGAAAGGCGGACAGGTATCCGGTAAGCGGCAGGGTCGGAACAGGAGAGCGCACGAGGGAGCTTCCA
GGGGGAAACGCCTGGTATCTTTATAGTCCTGTCGGGTTTCGCCACCTCTGACTTGAGCGTCGATTTTTGT
GATGCTCGTCAGGGGGGCGGAGCCTATGGAAAAACGCCAGCAACGCGGCCTTTTTACGGTTCCTGGCCTT
TTGCTGGCCTTTTGCTCACATGTCCTGCAGGCAGCTGCGCGCTCGCTCGCTCACTGAGGCCGCCCGGGCG
TCGGGCGACCTTTGGTCGCCCGGCCTCAGTGAGCGAGCGAGCGCGCAGAGAGGGAGTGGCCAACTCCATC
ACTAGGGGTTCCTGCGGCCGCACGCGTAATTCCCGGGGAATCTAGTTATTAATAGTAATCAATTACGGGG
TCATTAGTTCATAGCCCATATATGGAGTTCCGCGTTACATAACTTACGGTAAATGGCCCGCCTGGCTGAC
CGCCCAACGACCCCCGCCCATTGACGTCAATAATGACGTATGTTCCCATAGTAACGCCAATAGGGACTTT
CCATTGACGTCAATGGGTGGAGTATTTACGGTAAACTGCCCACTTGGCAGTACATCAAGTGTATCATATG
CCAAGTACGCCCCCTATTGACGTCAATGACGGTAAATGGCCCGCCTGGCATTATGCCCAGTACATGACCT
TATGGGACTTTCCTACTTGGCAGTACATCTACGTATTAGTCATCGCTATTACCATGGTCGAGGTGAGCCC
CACGTTCTGCTTCACTCTCCCCATCTCCCCCCCCTCCCCACCCCCAATTTTGTATTTATTTATTTTTTAA
TTATTTTGTGCAGCGATGGGGGCGGGGGGGGGGGG
